>Addgene plasmid #14208 | pAG304GPD-ccdB-EYFP | depositor full sequence | sequence record 7871 | Author sequence
TCGCGCGTTTCGGTGATGACGGTGAAAACCTCTGACACATGCAGCTCCCGGAGACGGTCACAGCTTGTCT
GTAAGCGGATGCCGGGAGCAGACAAGCCCGTCAGGGCGCGTCAGCGGGTGTTGGCGGGTGTCGGGGCTGG
CTTAACTATGCGGCATCAGAGCAGATTGTACTGAGAGTGCACCAAACGACATTACTATATATATAATATA
GGAAGCATTTAATAGACAGCATCGTAATATATGTGTACTTTGCAGTTATGACGCCAGATGGCAGTAGTGG
AAGATATTCTTTATTGAAAAATAGCTTGTCACCTTACGTACAATCTTGATCCGGAGCTTTTCTTTTTTTG
CCGATTAAGAATTAATTCGGTCGAAAAAAGAAAAGGAGAGGGCCAAGAGGGAGGGCATTGGTGACTATTG
AGCACGTGAGTATACGTGATTAAGCACACAAAGGCAGCTTGGAGTATGTCTGTTATTAATTTCACAGGTA
GTTCTGGTCCATTGGTGAAAGTTTGCGGCTTGCAGAGCACAGAGGCCGCAGAATGTGCTCTAGATTCCGA
TGCTGACTTGCTGGGTATTATATGTGTGCCCAATAGAAAGAGAACAATTGACCCGGTTATTGCAAGGAAA
ATTTCAAGTCTTGTAAAAGCATATAAAAATAGTTCAGGCACTCCGAAATACTTGGTTGGCGTGTTTCGTA
ATCAACCTAAGGAGGATGTTTTGGCTCTGGTCAATGATTACGGCATTGATATCGTCCAACTGCATGGAGA
TGAGTCGTGGCAAGAATACCAAGAGTTCCTCGGTTTGCCAGTTATTAAAAGACTCGTATTTCCAAAAGAC
TGCAACATACTACTCAGTGCAGCTTCACAGAAACCTCATTCGTTTATTCCCTTGTTTGATTCAGAAGCAG
GTGGGACAGGTGAACTTTTGGATTGGAACTCGATTTCTGACTGGGTTGGAAGGCAAGAGAGCCCCGAAAG
CTTACATTTTATGTTAGCTGGTGGACTGACGCCAGAAAATGTTGGTGATGCGCTTAGATTAAATGGCGTT
ATTGGTGTTGATGTAAGCGGAGGTGTGGAGACAAATGGTGTAAAAGACTCTAACAAAATAGCAAATTTCG
TCAAAAATGCTAAGAAATAGGTTATTACTGAGTAGTATTTATTTAAGTATTGTTTGTGCACTTGCCTGCG
GTGTGAAATACCGCACAGATGCGTAAGGAGAAAATACCGCATCAGGAAATTGTAAACGTTAATATTTTGT
TAAAATTCGCGTTAAATTTTTGTTAAATCAGCTCATTTTTTAACCAATAGGCCGAAATCGGCAAAATCCC
TTATAAATCAAAAGAATAGACCGAGATAGGGT
[37 nt withheld, positions 1363-1399]
AAAGAACGTGGACTCCAACGTCAAAGG
[49 nt withheld, positions 1427-1475]
T
[91 nt withheld, positions 1477-1567]
G
[124 nt withheld, positions 1569-1692]
CGCGCCATTCGCCATTCAGGCTGCGCAACTGTTGGGAAGGGCGATCGGTGCGGGCCTCTTCGCTATTACG
CCAGCTGGCGAAGGGGGGATGTGCTGCAAGGCGATTAAGTTGGGTAACGCCAGGGTTTTCCCAGTCACGA
CGTTGTAAAACGACGGCCAGTGAATTGTAATACGACTCACTATAGGGCGAATTGGAGCTCTTCGAGTTTA
TCATTATCAATACTCGCCATTTCAAAGAATACGTAAATAATTAATAGTAGTGATTTTCCTAACTTTATTT
AGTCAAAAAATTAGCCTTTTAATTCTGCTGTAACCCGTACATGCCCAAAATAGGGGGCGGGTTACACAGA
ATATATAACACCGAAGGTGCCTGGGTGAACAGGTTTATTCCTGGCATCCACTAAATATAATGGAGCCCGC
TTTTTAAGCTGGCATCCAGAAAAAAAAAGAATCCCAGCACCAAAATATTGTTTTCTTCACCAACCATCAG
TTCATAGGTCCATTCTCTTAGCGCAACTACAGAGAACAGGGGCACAAACAGGCAAAAAACGGGCACAACC
TCAATGGAGTGATGCAACCTGCCTGGAGTAAATGATGACACAAGGCAATTGACCCACGCATGTATCTATC
TCATTTTCTTACACCTTCTATTACCTTCTGCTCTCTCTGATTTGGAAAAAGCTGAAAAAAAAGGTTGAAA
CCAGTTCCCTGAAATTATTCCCCTACTTGACTAATAAGTATATAAAGACGGTAGGTATTGATTGTAATTC
TGTAAATCTATTTCTTAAACTTCTTAAATTCTACTTTTATAGTTAGTCTTTTTTTTAGTTTTAAAACACC
AGAACTTAGTTTCGACGGATTCTAGAACTAGTGGATCCCCCATCACAAGTTTGTACAAAAAAGCTGAACG
AGAAACGTAAAATGATATAAATATCAATATATTAAATTAGATTTTGCATAAAAAACAGACTACATAATAC
TGTAAAACACAACATATCCAGTCACTATGGCGGCCGCATTAGGCACCCCAGGCTTTACACTTTATGCTTC
CGGCTCGTATAATGTGTGGATTTTGAGTTAGGATCCGTCGAGATTTTCAGGAGCTAAGGAAGCTAAAATG
GAGAAAAAAATCACTGGATATACCACCGTTGATATATCCCAATGGCATCGTAAAGAACATTTTGAGGCAT
TTCAGTCAGTTGCTCAATGTACCTATAACCAGACCGTTCAGCTGGATATTACGGCCTTTTTAAAGACCGT
AAAGAAAAATAAGCACAAGTTTTATCCGGCCTTTATTCACATTCTTGCCCGCCTGATGAATGCTCATCCG
GAATTCCGTATGGCAATGAAAGACGGTGAGCTGGTGATATGGGATAGTGTTCACCCTTGTTACACCGTTT
TCCATGAGCAAACTGAAACGTTTTCATCGCTCTGGAGTGAATACCACGACGATTTCCGGCAGTTTCTACA
CATATATTCGCAAGATGTGGCGTGTTACGGTGAAAACCTGGCCTATTTCCCTAAAGGGTTTATTGAGAAT
ATGTTTTTCGTCTCAGCCAATCCCTGGGTGAGTTTCACCAGTTTTGATTTAAACGTGGCCAATATGGACA
ACTTCTTCGCCCCCGTTTTCACCATGGGCAAATATTATACGCAAGGCGACAAGGTGCTGATGCCGCTGGC
GATTCAGGTTCATCATGCCGTCTGTGATGGCTTCCATGTCGGCAGAATGCTTAATGAATTACAACAGTAC
TGCGATGAGTGGCAGGGCGGGGCGTAAACGCCGCGTGGATCCGGCTTACTAAAAGCCAGATAACAGTATG
CGTATTTGCGCGCTGATTTTTGCGGTATAAGAATATATACTGATATGTATACCCGAAGTATGTCAAAAAG
AGGTATGCTATGAAGCAGCGTATTACAGTGACAGTTGACAGCGACAGCTATCAGTTGCTCAAGGCATATA
TGATGTCAATATCTCCGGTCTGGTAAGCACAACCATGCAGAATGAAGCCCGTCGTCTGCGTGCCGAACGC
TGGAAAGCGGAAAATCAGGAAGGGATGGCTGAGGTCGCCCGGTTTATTGAAATGAACGGCTCTTTTGCTG
ACGAGAACAGGGGCTGGTGAAATGCAGTTTAAGGTTTACACCTATAAAAGAGAGAGCCGTTATCGTCTGT
TTGTGGATGTACAGAGTGATATTATTGACACGCCCGGGCGACGGATGGTGATCCCCCTGGCCAGTGCACG
TCTGCTGTCAGATAAAGTCTCCCGTGAACTTTACCCGGTGGTGCATATCGGGGATGAAAGCTGGCGCATG
ATGACCACCGATATGGCCAGTGTGCCGGTCTCCGTTATCGGGGAAGAAGTGGCTGATCTCAGCCACCGCG
AAAATGACATCAAAAACGCCATTAACCTGATGTTCTGGGGAATATAAATGTCAGGCTCCCTTATACACAG
CCAGTCTGCAGGTCGACCATAGTGACTGGATATGTTGTGTTTTACAGTATTATGTAGTCTGTTTTTTATG
CAAAATCTAATTTAATATATTGATATTTATATCATTTTACGTTTCTCGTTCAGCTTTCTTGTACAAAGTG
GTGATGGGCTGCAGGAATTCGATATCAAGCTTAATGGTGAGCAAGGGCGAGGAGCTGTTCACCGGGGTGG
TGCCCATCCTGGTCGAGCTGGACGGCGACGTAAACGGCCACAAGTTCAGCGTGTCCGGCGAGGGCGAGGG
CGATGCCACCTACGGCAAGCTGACCCTGAAGTTCATCTGCACCACCGGCAAGCTGCCCGTGCCCTGGCCC
ACCCTCGTGACCACCTTCGGCTACGGCCTGCAGTGCTTCGCCCGCTACCCCGACCACATGAAGCAGCACG
ACTTCTTCAAGTCCGCCATGCCCGAAGGCTACGTCCAGGAGCGCACCATCTTCTTCAAGGACGACGGCAA
CTACAAGACCCGCGCCGAGGTGAAGTTCGAGGGCGACACCCTGGTGAACCGCATCGAGCTGAAGGGCATC
GACTTCAAGGAGGACGGCAACATCCTGGGGCACAAGCTGGAGTACAACTACAACAGCCACAACGTCTATA
TCATGGCCGACAAGCAGAAGAACGGCATCAAGGTGAACTTCAAGATCCGCCACAACATCGAGGACGGCAG
CGTGCAGCTCGCCGACCACTACCAGCAGAACACCCCCATCGGCGACGGCCCCGTGCTGCTGCCCGACAAC
CACTACCTGAGCTACCAGTCCGCCCTGAGCAAAGACCCCAACGAGAAGCGCGATCACATGGTCCTGCTGG
AGTTCGTGACCGCCGCCGGGATCACTCTCGGCATGGACGAGCTGTACAAGTAACTCGAGTCATGTAATTA
GTTATGTCACGCTTACATTCACGCCCTCCCCCCACATCCGCTCTAACCGAAAAGGAAGGAGTTAGACAAC
CTGAAGTCTAGGTCCCTATTTATTTTTTTATAGTTATGTTAGTATTAAGAACGTTATTTATATTTCAAAT
TTTTCTTTTTTTTCTGTACAGACGCGTGTACGCATGTAACATTATACTGAAAACCTTGCTTGAGAAGGTT
TTGGGACGCTCGAAGGCTTTAATTTGCGGCCGGTACCCAGCTTTTGTTCCCTTTAGTGAGGGTTAATTCC
GAGCTTGGCGTAATCATGGTCATAGCTGTTTCCTGTGTGAAATTGTTATCCGCTCACAATTCCACACAAC
ATAGGAGCCGGAAGCATAAAGTGTAAAGCCTGGGGTGCCTAATGAGTGAGGTAACTCACATTAATTGCGT
TGCGCTCACTGCCCGCTTTCCAGTCGGGAAACCTGTCGTGCCAGCTGCATTAATGAATCGGCCAACGCGC
GGGGAGAGGCGGTTTGCGTATTGGGCGCTCTTCCGCTTCCTCGCTCACTGACTCGCTGCGCTCGGTCGTT
CGGCTGCGGCGAGCGGTATCAGCTCACTCAAAGGCGGTAATACGGTTATCCACAGAATCAGGGGATAACG
CAGGAAAGAACATGTGAGCAAAAGGCCAGCAAAAGGCCAGGAACCGTAAAAAGGCCGCGTTGCTGGCGTT
TTTCCATAGGCTCGGCCCCCCTGACGAGCATCACAAAAATCGACGCTCAAGTCAGAGGTGGCGAAACCCG
ACAGGACTATAAAGATACCAGGCGTTCCCCCCTGGAAGCTCCCTCGTGCGCTCTCCTGTTCCGACCCTGC
CGCTTACCGGATACCTGTCCGCCTTTCTCCCTTCGGGAAGCGTGGCGCTTTCTCAATGCTCACGCTGTAG
GTATCTCAGTTCGGTGTAGGTCGTTCGCTCCAAGCTGGGCTGTGTGCACGAACCCCCCGTTCAGCCCGAC
CGCTGCGCCTTATCCGGTAACTATCGTCTTGAGTCCAACCCGGTAAGACACGACTTATCGCCACTGGCAG
CAGCCACTGGTAACAGGATTAGCAGAGCGAGGTATGTAGGCGGTGCTACAGAGTTCTTGAAGTGGTGGCC
TAACTACGGCTACACTAGAAGGACAGTATTTGGTATCTGCGCTCTGCTGAAGCCAGTTACCTTCGGAAAA
AGAGTTGGTAGCTCTTGATCCGGCAAACAAACCACCGCTGGTAGCGGTGGTTTTTTTGTTTGCAAGCAGC
AGATTACGCGCAGAAAAAAAGGATCTCAAGAAGATCCTTTGATCTTTTCTACGGGGTCTGACGCTCAGTG
GAACGAAAACTCACGTTAAGGGATTTTGGTCATGAGATTATCAAAAAGGATCTTCACCTAGATCCTTTTA
AATTAAAAATGAAGTTTTAAATCAATCTAAAGTATATATGAGTAAACTTGGTCTGACAGTTACCAATGCT
TAATCAGTGAGGCACCTATCTCAGCGATCTGTCTATTTCGTTCATCCATAGTTGCCTGACTGCCCGTCGT
GTAGATAACTACGATACGGGAGGGCTTACCATCTGGCCCCAGTGCTGCAATGATACCGCGAGACCCACGC
TCACCGGCTCCAGATTTATCAGCAATAAACCAGCCAGCCGGAAGGGCCGAGCGCAGAAGTGGTCCTGCAA
CTTTATCCGCCTCCATCCAGTCTATTAATTGTTGCCGGGAAGCTAGAGTAAGTAGTTCGCCAGTTAATAG
TTTGCGCAACGTTGTTGCCATTGCTACAGGCATCGTGGTGTCACGCTCGTCGTTTGGTATGGCTTCATTC
AGCTCCGGTTCCCAACGATCAAGGCGAGTTACATGATCCCCCATGTTGTGAAAAAAAGCGGTTAGCTCCT
TCGGTCCTCCGATCGTTGTCAGAAGTAAGTTGGCCGCAGTGTTATCACTCATGGTTATGGCAGCACTGCA
TAATTCTCTTACTGTCATGCCATCCGTAAGATGCTTTTCTGTGACTGGTGAGTACTCAACCAAGTCATTC
TGAGAATAGTGTATGCGGCGACCGAGTTGCTCTTGCCCGGCGTCAATACGGGATAATACCGCGCCACATA
GCAGAACTTTAAAAGTGCTCATCATTGGAAAACGTTCTTCGGGGCGAAAACTCTCAAGGATCTTACCGCT
GTTGAGATCCAGTTCGATGTAACCCACTCGTGCACCCAACTGATCTTCAGCATCTTTTACTTTCACCAGC
GTTTCTGGGTGAGCAAAAACAGGAAGGCAAAATGCCGCAAAAAAGGGAATAAGGGCGACACGGAAATGTT
GAATACTCATACTCTTCCTTTTTCAATATTATTGAAGCATTTATCAGGGTTATTGTCTCATGAGCGGATA
CATATTTGAATGTATTTAGAAAAATAAACAAATAGGGGTTCCGCGCACATTTCCCCGAAAAGTGCCACCT
GACGTCTAAGAAACCATTATTATCATGACATTAACCTATAAAAATAGGCGTATCACGAGGCCCTTTCGTC
Features (pLannotate 1.2.2; 28 found; start..end, strand, type, name):
    137..184     +  misc_feature   bom (fragment): basis of mobility region from pBR322
    185..465     +  promoter       TRP1 promoter: S. cerevisiae TRP1
    466..1140    +  CDS            TRP1: phosphoribosylanthranilate isomerase, required for tryptophan biosynthesis; S. cerevisiae TRP1; yeast auxotrophic marker
   1187..1236    +  misc_feature   bom (fragment): basis of mobility region from pBR322
   1237..1692    -  rep_origin     f1 ori (sequence partly withheld): f1 bacteriophage origin of replication; arrow indicates direction of (+) strand synthesis
   1700..1857    -  CDS            lacZα (fragment): LacZα fragment of β-galactosidase; lacZ fragment
   1860..1878    +  promoter       T7 promoter: promoter for bacteriophage T7 RNA polymerase
   1903..2547    +  promoter       GAP promoter: S. cerevisiae TDH3; promoter for glyceraldehyde-3-phosphate dehydrogenase
   2553..2573    +  misc_feature   MCS (fragment): pBluescript multiple cloning site
   2577..2701    +  protein_bind   attR1: mutant version of attR; recombination site for the Gateway® LR reaction LR Clonase™
   2726..2756    +  promoter       lac UV5 promoter: E. coli lac promoter with an "up" mutation
   2780..2809    +  promoter       cat promoter (fragment): promoter of the E. coli cat gene encoding chloramphenicol acetyltransferase
   2810..3469    +  CDS            CmR: chloramphenicol acetyltransferase; cat; confers resistance to chloramphenicol
   3651..3809    +  CDS            ccdA (fragment): CCDA_ECO57 - Also known as H, letA. Experimental evidence at protein level: Swiss-Prot protein existence level 1. Antitoxin component of a type II toxin-antitoxin (TA) system which inhibits the post-segregational killing (PSK) of plasmid-free cells, also referred to as a plasmid addiction system. Binds to and blocks the activity of CcdB; will also remove bound CcdB protein from the CcdB-GyrA complex by forming a CcdA-CcdB complex, a process termed rejuvenation. Functions as a transcriptional corepressor for the ccdAB operon, repression also requires CcdB (By similarity). From Escherichia coli
   3814..4116    +  CDS            ccdB: CCDB_ECOLI - Also known as G, letB, letD. Experimental evidence at protein level: Swiss-Prot protein existence level 1. Toxic component of a type II toxin-antitoxin (TA) system, functioning in plasmid maintainence. Responsible for the post- segregational killing (PSK) of plasmid-free cells, also referred to as a plasmid addiction system. Half-life of over 2 hours. Cell killing by CcdB is accompanied by filamentation, defects in chromosome and plasmid segregation, defects in cell division, formation of anucleate cells, decreased DNA synthesis and plasmid loss. Interferes with the activity of DN
   4160..4284    -  protein_bind   attR2: mutant version of attR; recombination site for the Gateway® LR reaction LR Clonase™
   4288..4315    +  misc_feature   MCS (fragment): pBluescript multiple cloning site
   4316..5035    +  CDS            EYFP: enhanced YFP mammalian codon-optimized
   5042..5289    +  terminator     CYC1 terminator: S. cerevisiae CYC1; transcription terminator for CYC1
   5312..5330    -  promoter       T3 promoter: promoter for bacteriophage T3 RNA polymerase
   5375..5391    -  protein_bind   lac operator: The lac repressor binds to the lac operator to inhibit transcription in E. coli. This inhibition can be relieved by adding lactose or isopropyl-β-D-thiogalactopyranoside (IPTG). lac repressor encoded by lacI
   5399..5429    -  promoter       lac promoter: promoter for the E. coli lac operon
   5444..5465    -  protein_bind   CAP binding site: CAP binding activates transcription in the presence of cAMP. E. coli catabolite activator protein
   5478..5570    -  CDS            lacI (fragment): lac repressor; lacI; The lac repressor binds to the lac operator to inhibit transcription in E. coli. This inhibition can be relieved by adding lactose or isopropyl-β-D-thiogalactopyranoside (IPTG).
   5753..6341    -  rep_origin     ori: high-copy-number ColE1/pMB1/pBR322/pUC origin of replication
   6512..7372    -  CDS            AmpR: β-lactamase; bla; confers resistance to ampicillin, carbenicillin, and related antibiotics
   7373..7477    -  promoter       AmpR promoter: bla
   7572..35      +  CDS            rop (fragment) (across the origin): Rop protein, which maintains plasmids at low copy number; rop
