[The description below was written by a language model from this plasmid's Addgene catalogue record and pLannotate feature annotations shown in this document.]
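Description:
pAG304GPD-ccdB-EYFP is an empty Gateway destination vector for protein expression in Saccharomyces cerevisiae, built on the pRS304 backbone. It is an integrating plasmid: the feature table shows no yeast replication origin or centromere, so stable maintenance in yeast depends on insertion into the genome, with selection through the TRP1 auxotrophic marker, which is carried with its own promoter. In E. coli it replicates from a high-copy ColE1/pUC-type origin and carries AmpR. An f1 origin and lacZα/lac promoter remnants flanked by T7 and T3 promoters are left over from the pBluescript-derived cloning region of the backbone.

The expression unit consists of the strong constitutive GPD (TDH3/GAP) promoter, a Gateway cassette, an EYFP coding sequence and the CYC1 terminator. The cassette is bounded by attR1 and attR2 and contains a chloramphenicol resistance gene and the ccdB toxin gene. The plasmid is therefore selected with both chloramphenicol and ampicillin and must be propagated in a ccdB-tolerant strain. In an LR recombination reaction with an entry clone, the attR-flanked cassette is exchanged for the gene of interest, and ccdB counter-selects against unrecombined vector in ordinary E. coli strains. An open reading frame transferred without a stop codon and in the correct frame is expressed as a fusion with EYFP at its C-terminus.

The vector belongs to a suite of yeast Gateway plasmids designed for high-throughput genetic analysis. It suits constitutive expression of fluorescently tagged proteins from an integrated copy, for example for localization or abundance studies. The depositor notes that the full sequence is provided for reference only and may not match the plasmid exactly.
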