Addgene plasmid #14208: pAG304GPD-ccdB-EYFP
Purpose: (Empty Backbone)
Depositing lab: Susan Lindquist. Depositing organization: Whitehead Institute for Biomedical Research. Publication: A suite of Gateway cloning vectors for high-throughput genetic analysis in Saccharomyces cerevisiae. Alberti S, Gitler AD, Lindquist S. Yeast. 2007 Oct . 24(10):913-9. 10.1002/yea.1502 PubMed 17583893.
Backbone
  Vector backbone: pRS304
  Vector type: Yeast Expression ; Gateway Destination
  Selectable markers: TRP1
Growth in bacteria
  Bacterial resistance: Chloramphenicol and Ampicillin, 25 & 100 μg/mL
  Growth temperature: 37°C
  Growth strain: ccdB Survival
  Growth instructions: DB3.1, ccdB Survival
  Copy number: Unknown
Gene/Insert
  Gene/Insert name: None
  Tag / fusion protein: EYFP (C terminal on backbone)
  Cloning method: Gateway Cloning
  Sequencing primers: 5′ GPDPro_F
Terms and licenses: Academic/Nonprofit Terms; Industry Terms: Not Available to Industry
Depositor comments: Type of plasmid: integrating. This plasmid contains the Gateway technology from Invitrogen; Invitrogen requires purchasing of Gateway Clonase for carrying out the Gateway recombinational cloning reaction http://www.invitrogen.com Please note that the full plasmid sequence is provided as a reference only, and may not match the exact sequence of the plasmid.
How to cite: pAG304GPD-ccdB-EYFP was a gift from Susan Lindquist (Addgene plasmid # 14208 ; http://n2t.net/addgene:14208 ; RRID:Addgene_14208)
