>Addgene plasmid #14208 | pAG304GPD-ccdB-EYFP | addgene partial sequence | sequence record 20589 | 14208 with pRS_marker
ATATATATAATATACGGAAGCATTTAATAGAACAGCATCGTAATATATGTGTACTTTGCAGTTATGACGC
CAGATGGCAGTAGTGGAAGATATTCTTTATTGAAAAATAGCTTGTCACCTTACGTACAATCTTGATCCGG
AGCTTTTCTTTTTTTGCCGATTAAGAATTAATTCGGTCGAAAAAAGAAAAGGAGAGGGCCAAGAGGGAGG
GCATTGGTGACTATTGAGCACGTGAGTATACGTGATTAAGCACACAAAGGCAGCTTGGAGTATGTCTGTT
ATTAATTTCACAGGTAGTTCTGGTCCATTGGTGAAAGTTTGCGGCTTGCAGAGCACAGAGGCCGCAGAAT
GTGCTCTAGATTCCGATGCTGACTTGCTGGGTATTATATGTGTGCCCAATAGAAAGAGAACAATTGACCC
GGTTATTGCAAGGAAAATTTCAAGTCTTGTAAAAGCATATAAAAATAGTTCAGGCACTCCGAAATACTTG
GTTGGCGTGTTTCGTAATCAACCTAAGGAGGATGTTTTGGCTCTGGTCAATGATTACGGCATTGATATCG
TCCAACTGCATGGAGATGAGTCGTGGCAAGAATACCAAGAGTTCCTCGGTTTGCCAGTTATTAAAAGACT
CGTATTTCCAAAAGACTGCAACATACTACTCAGTGCAGCTTCACAGAAACCTCATTCGTTTATTCCCTTG
TTTGATTCAGAAGCAGGTGGGACAGGTGAACTTT
