>Addgene plasmid #14208 | pAG304GPD-ccdB-EYFP | addgene partial sequence | sequence record 20590 | 14208 with GW5
TAAAGTGTAAAGCCTGGGGGTGGCCTAATGCGGCCGCCATAGTGACTGGATATGTTGTGTTTTACAGTAT
TATGTAGTCTGTTTTTTATGCAAAATCTAATTTAATATATTGATATTTATATCATTTTACGTTTCTCGTT
CAGCTTTTTTGTACAAACTTGTGATGGGGGATCCACTAGTTCTAGAATCCGTCGAAACTAAGTTCTGGTG
TTTTAAAACTAAAAAAAAGACTAACTATAAAAGTAGAATTTAAGAAGTTTAAGAAATAGATTTACAGAAT
TACAATCAATACCTACCGTCTTTATATACTTATTAGTCAAGTAGGGGAATAATTTCAGGGAACTGGTTTC
AACCTTTTTTTTCAGCTTTTTCCAAATCAGAGAGAGCAGAAGGTAATAGAAGGTGTAAGAAAATGAGATA
GATACATGCGTGGGTCAATTGCCTTGTGTCATCATTTACTCCAGGCAGGTTGCATCACTCCATTGAGGTT
GTGCCCGTTTTTTGCCTGTTTGTGCCCCTGTTCTCTGTAGTTGCGCTAAGAGAATGGACCTATGAACTGA
TGGTTGGTGAAGAAAACAATATTTTGGTGCTGGGATTCTTTTTTTTTCTGGATGCCAGCTTAAAAAGCGG
GCTCCATTATATTTAGTGGATGCCAGGAATAAACTGTTCACCCAGACACCTACGATGTTATATATTCTGT
GTAACCCGCCCCCTATTTTGGGCATGTACG
