>Addgene plasmid #14208 | pAG304GPD-ccdB-EYFP | addgene partial sequence | sequence record 20591 | 14208 with GW3
TCAGCCACCGCGAAAATGACATCAAAAACGCCATTAACCTGATGTTCTGGGGAATATAAATGTCAGGCTC
CCTTATACACAGCCAGTCTGCAGGTCGACCATAGTGACTGGATATGTTGTGTTTTACAGTATTATGTAGT
CTGTTTTTTATGCAAAATCTAATTTAATATATTGATATTTATATCATTTTACGTTTCTCGTTCAGCTTTC
TTGTACAAAGTGGTGATGGGCTGCAGGAATTCGATATCAAGCTTAATGGTGAGCAAGGGCGAGGAGCTGT
TCACCGGGGTGGTGCCCATCCTGGTCGAGCTGGACGGCGACGTAAACGGCCACAAGTTCAGCGTGTCCGG
CGAGGGCGAGGGCGATGCCACCTACGGCAAGCTGACCCTGAAGTTCATCTGCACCACCGGCAAGCTGCCC
GTGCCCTGGCCCACCCTCGTGACCACCTTCGGCTACGGCCTGCAGTGCTTCGCCCGCTACCCCGACCACA
TGAAGCAGCACGACTTCTTCAAGTCCGCCATGCCCGAAGGCTACGTCCAGGAGCGCACCATCTTCTTCAA
GGACGACGGCAACTACAAGACCCGCGCCGAGGTGAAGTTCGAGGGCGACACCCTGGTGAACCGCATCGAG
CTGAAGGGCATCGACTTCAAGGAGGACGGCA
